>Addgene plasmid #43406 | II-GTGT | depositor partial sequence | sequence record 58671 | II-GTGT sequence 426 bps
CGTCTCGCTTAACCCCAGAGCAGGTCGTGGCAATCGCGAGCAATAACGGCGGAAAACAGGCTTTGGAAAC
GGTGCAGAGGCTCCTTCCAGTGCTGTGCCAAGCGCACGGACTCACCCCAGAGCAGGTCGTGGCCATTGCC
TCGAATGGAGGGGGCAAACAGGCGTTGGAAACCGTACAACGATTGCTGCCGGTGCTGTGCCAAGCGCACG
GCCTCACCCCAGAGCAGGTCGTGGCAATCGCGAGCAATAACGGCGGAAAACAGGCTTTGGAAACGGTGCA
GAGGCTCCTTCCAGTGCTGTGCCAAGCGCACGGATTAACCCCAGAGCAGGTCGTGGCCATTGCCTCGAAT
GGAGGGGGCAAACAGGCGTTGGAAACCGTACAACGATTGCTGCCGGTGCTGTGCCAAGCGCACGGGCTCA
GAGACG
