>Addgene plasmid #43406 | II-GTGT | addgene partial sequence | sequence record 60907 | M13-F20 5'-TGTAAAACGACGGCCAGT-3'
CTATAGGGCGAATTGGGCCCTCTAGATGCATGCTCGAGCGGCCGCCAGTGTGATGGATATCTGCAGAATT
CGCCCTTCTTTCCTGTGCCCACGTCTCTGAGCCCGTGCGCTTGGCACAGCACCGGCAGCAATCGTTGTAC
GGTTTCCAACGCCTGTTTGCCCCCTCCATTCGAGGCAATGGCCACGACCTGCTCTGGGGTTAATCCGTGC
GCTTGGCACAGCACTGGAAGGAGCCTCTGCACCGTTTCCAAAGCCTGTTTTCCGCCGTTATTGCTCGCGA
TTGCCACGACCTGCTCTGGGGTGAGGCCGTGCGCTTGGCACAGCACCGGCAGCAATCGTTGTACGGTTTC
CAACGCCTGTTTGCCCCCTCCATTCGAGGCAATGGCCACGACCTGCTCTGGGGTGAGTCCGTGCGCTTGG
CACAGCACTGGAAGGAGCCTCTGCACCGTTTCCAAAGCCTGTTTTCCGCCGTTATTGCTCGCGATTGCCA
CGACCTGCTCTGGGGTTAAGCGAGACGCGCTAGGACGGCAAGGGCGAATTCCAGCACACTGGCGGCCGTT
ACTAGTGGATCCGAGCTCGGTACCAAGCTTGATGCATAGCTTGAGTATTCTATAGTGTCACCTAAATAGC
TTGGCGTAATCATGGTCATAGCTGTTTCCTGTGTGAAATTGTTATCCGCTCACAATTCCACACAACATAC
GAGCCGGAAGCATAAAGTGTAAAGCCTGGGGTGCCTAATGAGTGAGCTAACTCACATTAATTGCGTTGCG
CTCACTGCCCGCTTTCCAGTCGGGAAACCTGTCGTGCCAGCTGCATTAATGAATCGGCCAACGCGCGGGG
AGAGGCGGTTTGCGTATTGGGCGCTCTTCCGCTTCCTCGCTCACTGACTCGCTGCGCTCGGTCGTTCGGC
TGCGGCGAGCGGTATCAGCTCACTCAAAGGCGGTAATACGGTTATCCACAGAATCAGGGGATAACGCAGG
AAAGAACATGTGAGCAAA
