[The description below was written by a language model from this plasmid's Addgene catalogue record.]
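Description:
II-GTGT is a bacterial cloning plasmid built on the pCRII-TOPO backbone (about 4 kb without insert), carrying a 426 bp synthetic insert introduced by TOPO cloning. It is a high-copy plasmid maintained in E. coli, and the backbone confers resistance to both ampicillin and kanamycin, so either or both drugs can be used for selection. The insert sits in the TOPO cloning site and can be sequenced from the flanking T7 and M13 reverse priming sites. No feature table is provided, so the positions of the origin, resistance genes and other backbone elements are not documented here.

The record does not spell out what the insert encodes beyond its name and synthetic origin. The plasmid was deposited with work describing a TALEN genome-editing system for generating human stem cell-based disease models. In that context, the name suggests a library component: "GTGT" plausibly denotes a four-nucleotide target recognised by a preassembled block of four TAL effector repeats, and "II" the position of that block within the final repeat array. The insert size is roughly consistent with four TALE repeats, but this reading is an inference rather than something the catalogue states.

The plasmid has no eukaryotic promoter, reporter or expression cassette listed and is classified purely as a cloning vector. It is therefore best understood as a storage and source plasmid from which the synthetic module is taken for assembly into full-length TALEN constructs, not as something delivered to cells directly.
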