Addgene plasmid #43406: II-GTGT
Depositing lab: Chad Cowan & Kiran Musunuru. Depositing organization: Harvard University. Publication: A TALEN Genome-Editing System for Generating Human Stem Cell-Based Disease Models. Ding Q, Lee YK, Schaefer EA, Peters DT, Veres A, Kim K, Kuperwasser N, Motola DL, Meissner TB, Hendriks WT, Trevisan M, Gupta RM, Moisan A, Banks E, Friesen M, Schinzel RT, Xia F, Tang A, Xia Y, Figueroa E, Wann A, Ahfeldt T, Daheron L, Zhang F, Rubin LL, Peng LF, Chung RT, Musunuru K, Cowan CA. Cell Stem Cell. 2012 Dec 12. pii: S1934-5909(12)00645-5. doi: 10.1016/j.stem.2012.11.011. PubMed 23246482.
Backbone
  Vector backbone: pCRII-TOPO
  Backbone manufacturer: Invitrogen
  Backbone size w/o insert (bp): 3973
  Vector type: Bacterial Cloning
Growth in bacteria
  Bacterial resistance: Ampicillin and Kanamycin, 100 & 50 μg/mL
  Growth temperature: 37°C
  Growth strain: Top10
  Copy number: High Copy
Gene/Insert
  Gene/Insert name: II-GTGT
  Species: Synthetic
  Insert size (bp): 426
  Cloning method: TOPO Cloning
  Sequencing primers: 5′ T7; 3′ M13-rev
Terms and licenses: Academic/Nonprofit Terms; Industry Terms: Not Available to Industry
How to cite: II-GTGT was a gift from Chad Cowan & Kiran Musunuru (Addgene plasmid # 43406 ; http://n2t.net/addgene:43406 ; RRID:Addgene_43406)
